Addgene plasmid #132273: pDONR221_SPNS1
Purpose: Gateway entry clone with codon-optimized ORF sequence for subcloning into custom expression vectors
Depositing lab: RESOLUTE Consortium & Giulio Superti-Furga. Depositing organization: CeMM Research Center for Molecular Medicine. Publication: The RESOLUTE consortium: unlocking SLC transporters for drug discovery. Superti-Furga G, Lackner D, Wiedmer T, Ingles-Prieto A, Barbosa B, Girardi E, Goldmann U, Gurtl B, Klavins K, Klimek C, Lindinger S, Lineiro-Retes E, Muller AC, Onstein S, Redinger G, Reil D, Sedlyarov V, Wolf G, Crawford M, Everley R, ... Steppan CM. Nat Rev Drug Discov. 2020 Jul;19(7):429-430. doi: 10.1038/d41573-020-00056-6. PubMed 32265506.
Backbone
  Vector backbone: pDONR221
  Backbone manufacturer: Thermo Fisher Scientific
  Backbone size w/o insert (bp): 2550
  Vector type: Mammalian Expression
Growth in bacteria
  Bacterial resistance: Kanamycin, 50 μg/mL
  Growth temperature: 37°C
  Growth strain: Stbl3
  Copy number: High Copy
Gene/Insert
  Gene/Insert name: SPNS1 (alt name: HSpin1, nrs, SPINL, PP2030, SPIN1, LAT, SLC62A1)
  Species: H. sapiens (human)
  Insert size (bp): 1584
  Entrez Gene: SPNS1 (a.k.a. HSpin1, LAT, PP2030, SLC62A1, SLC63A1, SPIN1, SPINL, nrs)
  Cloning method: Gateway Cloning
  Sequencing primers: 5′ M13-fwd; 3′ M13-rev
Terms and licenses: Academic/Nonprofit Terms; Industry Terms
Depositor comments: For more information on the full Resolute plasmid collection, please see www.addgene.org/depositor-collections/re-solute/. Please provide your feedback on this plasmid to the RESOLUTE consortium by filling out their RESOLUTE repository feedback form: https://forms.office.com/Pages/ResponsePage.aspx?id=0e05yklzmkS7rjFGQL4N7z4feCLQvEJAmVcOCM_u885UN1JJRko0Ukg4TVQwNTZLOUxPQVJWT1NHUCQlQCN0PWcu
How to cite: pDONR221_SPNS1 was a gift from RESOLUTE Consortium & Giulio Superti-Furga (Addgene plasmid # 132273 ; http://n2t.net/addgene:132273 ; RRID:Addgene_132273)
