[The description below was written by a language model from this plasmid's Addgene catalogue record and pLannotate feature annotations shown in this document.]
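Description:
pDONR221_SPNS1 is a Gateway entry clone built on the pDONR221 backbone (Thermo Fisher Scientific) and carries a codon-optimized open reading frame for human SPNS1, also known as HSpin1, SPINL or SLC62A1/SLC63A1. SPNS1 is annotated as a sphingolipid transporter that may be involved in necrotic or autophagic cell death. The sequenced plasmid is 4,134 nt. It replicates in E. coli from a high-copy ColE1/pUC-type origin and is selected with kanamycin through an aph(3')-Ia aminoglycoside phosphotransferase gene.

The 1,584 bp SPNS1 coding sequence sits between attL1 and attL2, the recombination sites used in the Gateway LR reaction. This arrangement lets the ORF be moved directionally, and in a defined reading frame, into any attR-containing destination vector. Although the catalogue lists the vector type as mammalian expression, the feature table shows no eukaryotic promoter or polyadenylation signal around the insert, so expression in mammalian cells depends on the destination vector chosen. Upstream of attL1 lie the rrnB T1 and T2 transcription terminators, which insulate the cassette from read-through transcription from the backbone. A T7 promoter lies just beyond attL2, oriented toward the insert on the antisense strand. Short lacI and lacZα fragments are also annotated and appear to be backbone remnants with no functional role. M13 forward and reverse priming sites flanking the cassette are used for sequence verification.

The plasmid belongs to a consortium collection of solute carrier (SLC) transporter clones, and its stated purpose is subcloning the SPNS1 ORF into custom expression vectors. The record does not state whether the ORF retains a stop codon or is designed for C-terminal fusions.
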