Features (pLannotate 1.2.2; 10 found; start..end, strand, type, name):
    121..213     +  CDS            lacI (fragment): lac repressor; lacI; The lac repressor binds to the lac operator to inhibit transcription in E. coli. This inhibition can be relieved by adding lactose or isopropyl-β-D-thiogalactopyranoside (IPTG).
    268..295     -  terminator     rrnB T2 terminator: transcription terminator T2 from the E. coli rrnB gene
    427..470     +  terminator     rrnB T1 terminator: Escherichia coli rrnB; transcription terminator T1 from the E. coli rrnB gene
    517..553     -  CDS            lacZα (fragment): LacZα fragment of β-galactosidase; lacZ fragment
    569..668     +  protein_bind   attL1: mutant version of attL; recombination site for the Gateway® LR reaction LR Clonase™
    674..2257    +  CDS            SPNS1: SPNS1_HUMAN - Also known as SPIN1. Experimental evidence at protein level: Swiss-Prot protein existence level 1. Sphingolipid transporter (By similarity). May be involved in necrotic or autophagic cell death. From Homo sapiens (Human).
   2259..2358    -  protein_bind   attL2: mutant version of attL; recombination site for the Gateway® LR reaction LR Clonase™
   2376..2394    -  promoter       T7 promoter: promoter for bacteriophage T7 RNA polymerase
   2528..3337    +  CDS            KanR: aminoglycoside phosphotransferase; aph(3')-Ia; confers resistance to kanamycin in bacteria or G418 (Geneticin®) in eukaryotes
   3484..4072    +  rep_origin     ori: high-copy-number ColE1/pMB1/pBR322/pUC origin of replication
>Addgene plasmid #132273 | pDONR221_SPNS1 | addgene full sequence | sequence record 263284 | Addgene NGS Result
CTTTCCTGCGTTATCCCCTGATTCTGTGGATAACCGTATTACCGCCTTTGAGTGAGCTGATACCGCTCGC
CGCAGCCGAACGACCGAGCGCAGCGAGTCAGTGAGCGAGGAAGCGGAAGAGCGCCCAATACGCAAACCGC
CTCTCCCCGCGCGTTGGCCGATTCATTAATGCAGCTGGCACGACAGGTTTCCCGACTGGAAAGCGGGCAG
TGAGCGCAACGCAATTAATACGCGTACCGCTAGCCAGGAAGAGTTTGTAGAAACGCAAAAAGGCCATCCG
TCAGGATGGCCTTCTGCTTAGTTTGATGCCTGGCAGTTTATGGCGGGCGTCCTGCCCGCCACCCTCCGGG
CCGTTGCTTCACAACGTTCAAATCCGCTCCCGGCGGATTTGTCCTACTCAGGAGAGCGTTCACCGACAAA
CAACAGATAAAACGAAAGGCCCAGTCTTCCGACTGAGCCTTTCGTTTTATTTGATGCCTGGCAGTTCCCT
ACTCTCGCGTTAACGCTAGCATGGATGTTTTCCCAGTCACGACGTTGTAAAACGACGGCCAGTCTTAAGC
TCGGGCCCCAAATAATGATTTTATTTTGACTGATAGTGACCTGTTCGTTGCAACACATTGATGAGCAATG
CTTTTTTATAATGCCAACTTTGTACAAAAAAGCAGGCTCCACCATGGCCGGCTCTGACACCGCCCCTTTC
CTGAGCCAGGCCGACGATCCAGACGATGGACCAGTGCCAGGAACCCCTGGACTGCCAGGCTCTACAGGCA
ACCCCAAGAGCGAGGAGCCAGAGGTGCCTGACCAGGAGGGACTGCAGAGGATCACAGGACTGTCCCCTGG
CCGGTCTGCCCTGATCGTGGCCGTGCTGTGCTACATCAACCTGCTGAATTATATGGATCGCTTTACCGTG
GCAGGCGTGCTGCCAGACATCGAGCAGTTCTTTAACATCGGCGATAGCTCCTCTGGCCTGATCCAGACAG
TGTTCATCAGCTCCTACATGGTGCTGGCCCCCGTGTTCGGCTATCTGGGCGATCGCTACAATCGGAAGTA
TCTGATGTGCGGCGGCATCGCCTTCTGGAGCCTGGTGACCCTGGGCTCTAGCTTCATCCCAGGCGAGCAC
TTTTGGCTGCTGCTGCTGACAAGGGGACTGGTGGGAGTGGGAGAGGCAAGCTACTCCACCATCGCACCTA
CACTGATCGCCGACCTGTTTGTGGCCGATCAGAGAAGCAGGATGCTGTCCATCTTCTACTTTGCCATCCC
AGTGGGAAGCGGACTGGGATATATCGCAGGATCCAAGGTGAAGGACATGGCCGGCGATTGGCACTGGGCA
CTGAGAGTGACCCCTGGACTGGGAGTGGTGGCCGTGCTGCTGCTGTTCCTGGTGGTGAGAGAGCCACCTA
GGGGAGCAGTGGAGAGGCACTCTGACCTGCCACCCCTGAACCCAACAAGCTGGTGGGCAGATCTGCGCGC
CCTGGCAAGGAATCCATCCTTCGTGCTGTCCTCTCTGGGCTTCACCGCCGTGGCCTTTGTGACAGGATCC
CTGGCCCTGTGGGCACCTGCCTTTCTGCTGCGCTCTAGGGTGGTGCTGGGAGAGACCCCTCCATGCCTGC
CAGGCGACTCCTGTAGCTCCTCTGATTCTCTGATCTTTGGCCTGATCACCTGCCTGACAGGCGTGCTGGG
AGTGGGACTGGGAGTGGAGATCAGCCGGAGACTGAGACACTCCAACCCAAGGGCAGACCCACTGGTGTGC
GCAACCGGACTGCTGGGCTCCGCCCCCTTCCTGTTTCTGTCTCTGGCATGTGCAAGGGGAAGCATCGTGG
CAACCTACATCTTCATCTTTATCGGCGAGACACTGCTGAGCATGAATTGGGCCATCGTGGCCGATATCCT
GCTGTATGTGGTCATCCCAACCAGGCGCTCCACAGCCGAGGCCTTCCAGATCGTGCTGTCTCACCTGCTG
GGCGACGCAGGAAGCCCATATCTGATCGGCCTGATCTCCGATCGCCTGCGGAGAAATTGGCCCCCTTCTT
TCCTGAGCGAGTTTCGGGCCCTGCAGTTCAGCCTGATGCTGTGCGCCTTTGTGGGCGCCCTGGGAGGAGC
AGCCTTCCTGGGCACCGCCATCTTTATCGAGGCCGACAGGCGCCGGGCACAGCTGCACGTGCAGGGACTG
CTGCACGAGGCAGGCTCCACCGACGATAGAATCGTGGTGCCCCAGAGAGGCAGGTCCACAAGGGTGCCTG
TGGCCTCTGTGCTGATCGACCCAGCTTTCTTGTACAAAGTTGGCATTATAAGAAAGCATTGCTTATCAAT
TTGTTGCAACGAACAGGTCACTATCAGTCAAAATAAAATCATTATTTGCCATCCAGCTGATATCCCCTAT
AGTGAGTCGTATTACATGGTCATAGCTGTTTCCTGGCAGCTCTGGCCCGTGTCTCAAAATCTCTGATGTT
ACATTGCACAAGATAAAAATATATCATCATGAACAATAAAACTGTCTGCTTACATAAACAGTAATACAAG
GGGTGTTATGAGCCATATTCAACGGGAAACGTCGAGGCCGCGATTAAATTCCAACATGGATGCTGATTTA
TATGGGTATAAATGGGCTCGCGATAATGTCGGGCAATCAGGTGCGACAATCTATCGCTTGTATGGGAAGC
CCGATGCGCCAGAGTTGTTTCTGAAACATGGCAAAGGTAGCGTTGCCAATGATGTTACAGATGAGATGGT
CAGACTAAACTGGCTGACGGAATTTATGCCTCTTCCGACCATCAAGCATTTTATCCGTACTCCTGATGAT
GCATGGTTACTCACCACTGCGATCCCCGGAAAAACAGCATTCCAGGTATTAGAAGAATATCCTGATTCAG
GTGAAAATATTGTTGATGCGCTGGCAGTGTTCCTGCGCCGGTTGCATTCGATTCCTGTTTGTAATTGTCC
TTTTAACAGCGATCGCGTATTTCGTCTCGCTCAGGCGCAATCACGAATGAATAACGGTTTGGTTGATGCG
AGTGATTTTGATGACGAGCGTAATGGCTGGCCTGTTGAACAAGTCTGGAAAGAAATGCATAAACTTTTGC
CATTCTCACCGGATTCAGTCGTCACTCATGGTGATTTCTCACTTGATAACCTTATTTTTGACGAGGGGAA
ATTAATAGGTTGTATTGATGTTGGACGAGTCGGAATCGCAGACCGATACCAGGATCTTGCCATCCTATGG
AACTGCCTCGGTGAGTTTTCTCCTTCATTACAGAAACGGCTTTTTCAAAAATATGGTATTGATAATCCTG
ATATGAATAAATTGCAGTTTCATTTGATGCTCGATGAGTTTTTCTAATCAGAATTGGTTAATTGGTTGTA
ACACTGGCAGAGCATTACGCTGACTTGACGGGACGGCGCAAGCTCATGACCAAAATCCCTTAACGTGAGT
TACGCGTCGTTCCACTGAGCGTCAGACCCCGTAGAAAAGATCAAAGGATCTTCTTGAGATCCTTTTTTTC
TGCGCGTAATCTGCTGCTTGCAAACAAAAAAACCACCGCTACCAGCGGTGGTTTGTTTGCCGGATCAAGA
GCTACCAACTCTTTTTCCGAAGGTAACTGGCTTCAGCAGAGCGCAGATACCAAATACTGTTCTTCTAGTG
TAGCCGTAGTTAGGCCACCACTTCAAGAACTCTGTAGCACCGCCTACATACCTCGCTCTGCTAATCCTGT
TACCAGTGGCTGCTGCCAGTGGCGATAAGTCGTGTCTTACCGGGTTGGACTCAAGACGATAGTTACCGGA
TAAGGCGCAGCGGTCGGGCTGAACGGGGGGTTCGTGCACACAGCCCAGCTTGGAGCGAACGACCTACACC
GAACTGAGATACCTACAGCGTGAGCTATGAGAAAGCGCCACGCTTCCCGAAGGGAGAAAGGCGGACAGGT
ATCCGGTAAGCGGCAGGGTCGGAACAGGAGAGCGCACGAGGGAGCTTCCAGGGGGAAACGCCTGGTATCT
TTATAGTCCTGTCGGGTTTCGCCACCTCTGACTTGAGCGTCGATTTTTGTGATGCTCGTCAGGGGGGCGG
AGCCTATGGAAAAACGCCAGCAACGCGGCCTTTTTACGGTTCCTGGCCTTTTGCTGGCCTTTTGCTCACA
TGTT
