>Addgene plasmid #132273 | pDONR221_SPNS1 | depositor partial sequence | sequence record 253946 | Codon-optimized ORF of SPNS1
ATGGCCGGCTCTGACACCGCCCCTTTCCTGAGCCAGGCCGACGATCCAGACGATGGACCAGTGCCAGGAA
CCCCTGGACTGCCAGGCTCTACAGGCAACCCCAAGAGCGAGGAGCCAGAGGTGCCTGACCAGGAGGGACT
GCAGAGGATCACAGGACTGTCCCCTGGCCGGTCTGCCCTGATCGTGGCCGTGCTGTGCTACATCAACCTG
CTGAATTATATGGATCGCTTTACCGTGGCAGGCGTGCTGCCAGACATCGAGCAGTTCTTTAACATCGGCG
ATAGCTCCTCTGGCCTGATCCAGACAGTGTTCATCAGCTCCTACATGGTGCTGGCCCCCGTGTTCGGCTA
TCTGGGCGATCGCTACAATCGGAAGTATCTGATGTGCGGCGGCATCGCCTTCTGGAGCCTGGTGACCCTG
GGCTCTAGCTTCATCCCAGGCGAGCACTTTTGGCTGCTGCTGCTGACAAGGGGACTGGTGGGAGTGGGAG
AGGCAAGCTACTCCACCATCGCACCTACACTGATCGCCGACCTGTTTGTGGCCGATCAGAGAAGCAGGAT
GCTGTCCATCTTCTACTTTGCCATCCCAGTGGGAAGCGGACTGGGATATATCGCAGGATCCAAGGTGAAG
GACATGGCCGGCGATTGGCACTGGGCACTGAGAGTGACCCCTGGACTGGGAGTGGTGGCCGTGCTGCTGC
TGTTCCTGGTGGTGAGAGAGCCACCTAGGGGAGCAGTGGAGAGGCACTCTGACCTGCCACCCCTGAACCC
AACAAGCTGGTGGGCAGATCTGCGCGCCCTGGCAAGGAATCCATCCTTCGTGCTGTCCTCTCTGGGCTTC
ACCGCCGTGGCCTTTGTGACAGGATCCCTGGCCCTGTGGGCACCTGCCTTTCTGCTGCGCTCTAGGGTGG
TGCTGGGAGAGACCCCTCCATGCCTGCCAGGCGACTCCTGTAGCTCCTCTGATTCTCTGATCTTTGGCCT
GATCACCTGCCTGACAGGCGTGCTGGGAGTGGGACTGGGAGTGGAGATCAGCCGGAGACTGAGACACTCC
AACCCAAGGGCAGACCCACTGGTGTGCGCAACCGGACTGCTGGGCTCCGCCCCCTTCCTGTTTCTGTCTC
TGGCATGTGCAAGGGGAAGCATCGTGGCAACCTACATCTTCATCTTTATCGGCGAGACACTGCTGAGCAT
GAATTGGGCCATCGTGGCCGATATCCTGCTGTATGTGGTCATCCCAACCAGGCGCTCCACAGCCGAGGCC
TTCCAGATCGTGCTGTCTCACCTGCTGGGCGACGCAGGAAGCCCATATCTGATCGGCCTGATCTCCGATC
GCCTGCGGAGAAATTGGCCCCCTTCTTTCCTGAGCGAGTTTCGGGCCCTGCAGTTCAGCCTGATGCTGTG
CGCCTTTGTGGGCGCCCTGGGAGGAGCAGCCTTCCTGGGCACCGCCATCTTTATCGAGGCCGACAGGCGC
CGGGCACAGCTGCACGTGCAGGGACTGCTGCACGAGGCAGGCTCCACCGACGATAGAATCGTGGTGCCCC
AGAGAGGCAGGTCCACAAGGGTGCCTGTGGCCTCTGTGCTGATC
